Addgene plasmid #118795: pHBS1387 TDP43 RRM-GFP KRED-S
Purpose: To test the effect of sequence on TDP43 RRM-GFP droplet properties
Depositing lab: Rajat Rohatgi. Depositing organization: Stanford University. Publication: Phase separation-deficient TDP43 remains functional in splicing. Schmidt HB, Barreau A, Rohatgi R. Nat Commun. 2019 Oct 25;10(1):4890. doi: 10.1038/s41467-019-12740-2. PubMed 31653829.
Backbone
  Vector backbone: pCS2-Dest
  Vector type: Mammalian Expression
Growth in bacteria
  Bacterial resistance: Ampicillin, 100 μg/mL
  Growth temperature: 37°C
  Growth strain: DH5alpha
  Copy number: High Copy
Gene/Insert
  Gene/Insert name: TARDBP mutant
  Species: H. sapiens (human)
  Mutation: All KRED to S in CTD of TDP43 RRM-GFP reporter
  Entrez Gene: TARDBP (a.k.a. ALS10, TDP-43)
  Cloning method: Gibson Cloning
Terms and licenses: Academic/Nonprofit Terms; Industry Terms: Not Available to Industry
Depositor comments: Category 1: Compositional CTD mutants
How to cite: pHBS1387 TDP43 RRM-GFP KRED-S was a gift from Rajat Rohatgi (Addgene plasmid # 118795 ; http://n2t.net/addgene:118795 ; RRID:Addgene_118795)
