[The description below was written by a language model from this plasmid's Addgene catalogue record and pLannotate feature annotations shown in this document.]
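Description:
pHBS1387 TDP43 RRM-GFP KRED-S is a mammalian expression plasmid of about 5.7 kb built on the pCS2-Dest backbone. It is maintained in E. coli through a high-copy ColE1/pUC-type origin and selected with ampicillin via the β-lactamase gene. An f1 origin and remnants of the lac region (lac promoter/operator, lacZα and lacI fragments) are also present as backbone carry-over. Expression in mammalian cells is driven by the simian cytomegalovirus IE94 enhancer/promoter and terminated by the SV40 polyadenylation signal. An SP6 promoter sits just upstream of the insert, as is standard in pCS2 vectors, and could in principle support in vitro transcription of sense RNA. T7 (partial) and T3 promoters lie downstream in the opposite orientation.

The insert, flanked by attB1 and attB2 Gateway recombination sites and recorded as assembled by Gibson cloning, encodes a mutant form of human TARDBP (TDP-43) in the "RRM-GFP" reporter format. The automated annotation identifies only a superfolder GFP coding sequence within the attB-flanked region. The unannotated sequence on either side of it presumably carries the TDP-43 portions, but the record does not spell out the exact domain arrangement. In this variant, all lysine, arginine, glutamate and aspartate residues in the C-terminal domain (CTD) are changed to serine, removing the charged residues from that region. The depositor classes it among compositional CTD mutants.

The stated purpose is to test how CTD sequence affects the properties of the droplets formed by the TDP43 RRM-GFP reporter. It belongs to a study of TDP-43 phase separation and its relationship to splicing function.
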