Features (pLannotate 1.2.2; 17 found; start..end, strand, type, name):
     59..1036    +  promoter       CMV IE94 promoter: enhancer/promoter region of simian cytomegalovirus major immediate early transcription unit IE94
   1071..1089    +  promoter       SP6 promoter: promoter for bacteriophage SP6 RNA polymerase
   1144..1168    +  protein_bind   attB1: mutant version of attB; recombination site for the Gateway® BP reaction BP Clonase™
   1514..2215    +  CDS            Superfolder GFP: Superfolder GFP is a basic (constitutively fluorescent) green fluorescent protein published in 2005, derived from Aequorea victoria. It is reported to be a very rapidly-maturing weak dimer.
   2696..2720    -  protein_bind   attB2: mutant version of attB; recombination site for the Gateway® BP reaction BP Clonase™
   2743..2760    -  promoter       T7 promoter (fragment): promoter for bacteriophage T7 RNA polymerase
   2765..2899    -  polyA_signal   SV40 poly(A) signal: SV40 polyadenylation signal
   3012..3030    -  promoter       T3 promoter: promoter for bacteriophage T3 RNA polymerase
   3075..3091    -  protein_bind   lac operator: The lac repressor binds to the lac operator to inhibit transcription in E. coli. This inhibition can be relieved by adding lactose or isopropyl-β-D-thiogalactopyranoside (IPTG). lac repressor encoded by lacI
   3099..3129    -  promoter       lac promoter: promoter for the E. coli lac operon
   3144..3165    -  protein_bind   CAP binding site: CAP binding activates transcription in the presence of cAMP. E. coli catabolite activator protein
   3178..3270    -  CDS            lacI (fragment): lac repressor; lacI; The lac repressor binds to the lac operator to inhibit transcription in E. coli. This inhibition can be relieved by adding lactose or isopropyl-β-D-thiogalactopyranoside (IPTG).
   3453..4041    -  rep_origin     ori: high-copy-number ColE1/pMB1/pBR322/pUC origin of replication
   4212..5072    -  CDS            AmpR: β-lactamase; bla; confers resistance to ampicillin, carbenicillin, and related antibiotics
   5073..5177    -  promoter       AmpR promoter: bla
   5230..5658    -  rep_origin     f1 ori (sequence partly withheld): f1 bacteriophage origin of replication; arrow indicates direction of (+) strand synthesis
   5663..52      -  CDS            lacZα (fragment) (across the origin): LacZα fragment of β-galactosidase; lacZ fragment
>Addgene plasmid #118795 | pHBS1387 TDP43 RRM-GFP KRED-S | addgene full sequence | sequence record 235269 | Addgene NGS Result
GCGCAACTGTTGGGAAGGGCGATCGGTGCGGGCCTCTTCGCTATTACGCCAGTCGACCGCCAATTCAATA
TGGCGTATATGGACTCATGCCAATTCAATATGGTGGATCTGGACCTGTGCCAATTCAATATGGCGTATAT
GGACTCGTGCCAATTCAATATGGTGGATCTGGACCCCAGCCAATTCAATATGGCGGACTTGGCACCATGC
CAATTCAATATGGCGGACCTGGCACTGTGCCAACTGGGGAGGGGTCTACTTGGCACGGTGCCAAGTTTGA
GGAGGGGTCTTGGCCCTGTGCCAAGTCCGCCATATTGAATTGGCATGGTGCCAATAATGGCGGCCATATT
GGCTATATGCCAGGATCAATATATAGGCAATATCCAATATGGCCCTATGCCAATATGGCTATTGGCCAGG
TTCAATACTATGTATTGGCCCTATGCCATATAGTATTCCATATATGGGTTTTCCTATTGACGTAGATAGC
CCCTCCCAATGGGCGGTCCCATATACCATATATGGGGCTTCCTAATACCGCCCATAGCCACTCCCCCATT
GACGTCAATGGTCTCTATATATGGTCTTTCCTATTGACGTCATATGGGCGGTCCTATTGACGTATATGGC
GCCTCCCCCATTGACGTCAATTACGGTAAATGGCCCGCCTGGCTCAATGCCCATTGACGTCAATAGGACC
ACCCACCATTGACGTCAATGGGATGGCTCATTGCCCATTCATATCCGTTCTCACGCCCCCTATTGACGTC
AATGACGGTAAATGGCCCACTTGGCAGTACATCAATATCTATTAATAGTAACTTGGCAAGTACATTACTA
TTGGAAGTACGCCAGGGTACATTGGCAGTACTCCCATTGACGTCAATGGCGGTAAATGGCCCGCGATGGC
TGCCAAGTACATCCCCATTGACGTCAATGGGGAGGGGCAATGACGCAAATGGGCGTTCCATTGACGTAAA
TGGGCGGTAGGCGTGCCTAATGGGAGGTCTATATAAGCAATGCTCGTTTAGGGAACCGCCATTCTGCCTG
GGGACGTCGGAGCAAGCTTGATTTAGGTGACACTATAGAATACAAGCTACTTGTTCTTTTTGCAGGATCC
CATCGATTCGAATTCAAGGATCAACAAGTTTGTACAAAAAAGCAGGCTGGCGCCGGTACCACCGGTGCCA
CCATGGGATCCATGTCTGAATATATTCGGGTAACCGAAGATGAGAACGATGAGCCCATTGAAATACCATC
GGAAGACGATGGGACGGTGCTGCTCTCCACGGTTACAGCCCAGTTTCCAGGGGCGTGTGGGCTTCGCTAC
AGGAATCCAGTGTCTCAGTGTATGAGAGGTGTCCGGCTGGTAGAAGGAATTCTGCATGCCCCAGATGCTG
GCTGGGGAAATCTGGTGTATGTTGTCAACTATCCAAAAGATAACAAAAGAAAAATGGATGAGACAGATGC
TTCATCAGCAGTGAAAGTGAAAAGAGCAGTCCAGAAAACATCCAGTAAAGGAGAGGAACTATTTACAGGT
ACTGTGCCTATCAAAGTCGAGCTGGACGGCGACGTAAACGGCCACAAGTTCAGCGTGCGTGGCGAGGGCG
AGGGCGATGCCACCGAGGGCAAGCTGACCCTGAAGTTCATCTGCACCACCGGCAAGCTGCCGGTGCCGTG
GCCGACCCTCGTGACCACCCTGACCTACGGCGTGCAGTGCTTCAGCCGCTACCCGGACCACATGAAGCGT
CACGACTTCTTCAAGTCCGCCATGCCGGAAGGCTACGTCCAGGAGCGCACCATCGAGTTCAAGGACGACG
GCACCTACAAGACCCGCGCGGAGGTGAAGTTCGAGGGCGACACCCTGGTGAACCGCATCGAGCTGAAGGG
CAACGACTTCAAGGAGGACGGCAACATCCTGGGTCACAAGCTGGAGTACAACCACAACAGCCACAACGTC
CGTATCGAAGCCGACAAGCAGAAGAACGGCATCAAGGCTAACTTCAAGATCCGCCACAACGTTGAGGACG
GCAGCCAGCAGGAAGCCGACCACAAACAGCAGAACACCCCGATCGGCGACGGCCCGGTGCGCCTGCCGGA
CAACCACTATCTGAGCACCCAGACCACGCTGAGCAAAGACCCGAACGAGAAGCGCGATCACATGGTCCTG
AAGGAGTTCGTGACGGCAGCCGGTATCACTAAAGGTGAAGATGAAAGTGGATCCAATGCCGAACCTAGCC
ATAACTCTAATTCTCAACTCAGTTCCAGTGGATCTTTCGGCGGAAATCCTGGAGGTTTTGGAAACCAAGG
TGGTTTTGGGAATAGTTCTGGAGGAGGTGCTGGCCTGGGTAATAATCAAGGGAGTAATATGGGAGGTGGA
ATGAATTTTGGTGCTTTCTCAATAAATCCCGCTATGATGGCGGCTGCGCAAGCAGCCTTGCAAAGTTCCT
GGGGGATGATGGGCATGTTGGCTTCTCAGCAGAACCAGAGCGGGCCGTCCGGCAATAATCAAAACCAAGG
GAATATGCAGTCAAGCCCTAACCAAGCATTCGGCAGCGGAAATAATTCCTATAGTGGTTCAAATTCTGGT
GCGGCCATTGGGTGGGGCTCCGCTTCCAATGCTGGCAGTGGAAGTGGATTCAATGGGGGGTTCGGCTCTT
CAATGTCATCTTCTAGTTCTGGTTGGGGAATGTAGACCCAGCTTTCTTGTACAAAGTGGTTGATCCTCTC
GAGCCTCTAGAACTATAGTGAGTCGTATTACGTAGATCCAGACATGATAAGATACATTGATGAGTTTGGA
CAAACCACAACTAGAATGCAGTGAAAAAAATGCTTTATTTGTGAAATTTGTGATGCTATTGCTTTATTTG
TAACCATTATAAGCTGCAATAAACAAGTTAACAACAACAATTGCATTCATTTTATGTTTCAGGTTCAGGG
GGAGGTGTGGGAGGTTTTTTAATTCGCGGCCGCGGCGCCAATGCATTGGGCCCGGTACCCAGCTTTTGTT
CCCTTTAGTGAGGGTTAATTGCGCGCTTGGCGTAATCATGGTCATAGCTGTTTCCTGTGTGAAATTGTTA
TCCGCTCACAATTCCACACAACATACGAGCCGGGAGCATAAAGTGTAAAGCCTGGGGTGCCTAATGAGTG
AGCTAACTCACATTAATTGCGTTGCGCTCACTGCCCGCTTTCCAGTCGGGAAACCTGTCGTGCCAGCTGC
ATTAATGAATCGGCCAACGCGCGGGGAGAGGCGGTTTGCGTATTGGGCGCTCTTCCGCTTCCTCGCTCAC
TGACTCGCTGCGCTCGGTCGTTCGGCTGCGGCGAGCGGTATCAGCTCACTCAAAGGCGGTAATACGGTTA
TCCACAGAATCAGGGGATAACGCAGGAAAGAACATGTGAGCAAAAGGCCAGCAAAAGGCCAGGAACCGTA
AAAAGGCCGCGTTGCTGGCCTTTTTCCATAGGCTCCGCCCCCCTGACGAGCATCACAAAAATCGACGCTC
AAGTCAGAGGTGGCGAAACCCGACAGGACTATAAAGATACCAGGCGTTTCCCCCTGGAAGCTCCCTCGTG
CGCTCTCCTGTTCCGACCCTGCCGCTTACCGGATACCTGTCCGCCTTTCTCCCTTCGGGAAGCGTGGCGC
TTTCTCATAGCTCACGCTGTAGGTATCTCAGTTCGGTGTAGGTCGTTCGCTCCAAGCTGGGCTGTGTGCA
CGAACCCCCCGTTCAGCCCGACCGCTGCGCCTTATCCGGTAACTATCGTCTTGAGTCCAACCCGGTAAGA
CACGACTTATCGCCACTGGCAGCAGCCACTGGTAACAGGATTAGCAGAGCGAGGTATGTAGGCGGTGCTA
CAGAGTTCTTGAAGTGGTGGCCTAACTACGGCTACACTAGAAGAACAGTATTTGGTATCTGCGCTCTGCT
GAAGCCAGTTACCTTCGGAAAAAGAGTTGGTAGCTCTTGATCCGGCAAACAAACCACCGCTGGTAGCGGT
GGTTTTTTTGTTTGCAAGCAGCAGATTACGCGCAGAAAAAAAGGATCTCAAGAAGATCCTTTGATCTTTT
CTACGGGGTCTGACGCTCAGTGGAACGAAAACTCACGTTAAGGGATTTTGGTCATGAGATTATCAAAAAG
GATCTTCACCTAGATCCTTTTAAATTAAAAATGAAGTTTTAAATCAATCTAAAGTATATATGAGTAAACT
TGGTCTGACAGTTACCAATGCTTAATCAGTGAGGCACCTATCTCAGCGATCTGTCTATTTCGTTCATCCA
TAGTTGCCTGACTCCCCGTCGTGTAGATAACTACGATACGGGAGGGCTTACCATCTGGCCCCAGTGCTGC
AATGATACCGCGAGACCCACGCTCACCGGCTCCAGATTTATCAGCAATAAACCAGCCAGCCGGAAGGGCC
GAGCGCAGAAGTGGTCCTGCAACTTTATCCGCCTCCATCCAGTCTATTAATTGTTGCCGGGAAGCTAGAG
TAAGTAGTTCGCCAGTTAATAGTTTGCGCAACGTTGTTGCCATTGCTACAGGCATCGTGGTGTCACGCTC
GTCGTTTGGTATGGCTTCATTCAGCTCCGGTTCCCAACGATCAAGGCGAGTTACATGATCCCCCATGTTG
TGCAAAAAAGCGGTTAGCTCCTTCGGTCCTCCGATCGTTGTCAGAAGTAAGTTGGCCGCAGTGTTATCAC
TCATGGTTATGGCAGCACTGCATAATTCTCTTACTGTCATGCCATCCGTAAGATGCTTTTCTGTGACTGG
TGAGTACTCAACCAAGTCATTCTGAGAATAGTGTATGCGGCGACCGAGTTGCTCTTGCCCGGCGTCAATA
CGGGATAATACCGCGCCACATAGCAGAACTTTAAAAGTGCTCATCATTGGAAAACGTTCTTCGGGGCGAA
AACTCTCAAGGATCTTACCGCTGTTGAGATCCAGTTCGATGTAACCCACTCGTGCACCCAACTGATCTTC
AGCATCTTTTACTTTCACCAGCGTTTCTGGGTGAGCAAAAACAGGAAGGCAAAATGCCGCAAAAAAGGGA
ATAAGGGCGACACGGAAATGTTGAATACTCATACTCTTCCTTTTTCAATATTATTGAAGCATTTATCAGG
GTTATTGTCTCATGAGCGGATACATATTTGAATGTATTTAGAAAAATAAACAAATAGGGGTTCCGCGCAC
ATTTCCCCGAAAAGTGCCACCTAAATTGTAAGCGTTAATATTTTGTTAAAATTCGCGTTAAATTTTTGTT
AAATCAGCTCATTTTTTAACCAATAGGCCGAAATCGGCAAAATCCCTTATAAATCAAAAGAATAGACCGA
GATAGGGT
[37 nt withheld, positions 5329-5365]
AAAGAACGTGGACTCCAACGTCAAAGG
[49 nt withheld, positions 5393-5441]
T
[91 nt withheld, positions 5443-5533]
G
[124 nt withheld, positions 5535-5658]
CCCATTCGCCATTCAGGCT
